Addgene plasmid #157250: pD649-HAsp-TNFRSF1B-COMP5AP-AviTag-9xHis
Purpose: Mammalian expression of cell-surface protein extracellular domain fused to COMP5AP-AviTag-9xHis. Protein is secreted from cells.
Depositing lab: Chris Garcia. Depositing organization: Stanford University. Publication: A Human IgSF Cell-Surface Interactome Reveals a Complex Network of Protein-Protein Interactions. Wojtowicz WM, Vielmetter J, Fernandes RA, Siepe DH, Eastman CL, Chisholm GB, Cox S, Klock H, Anderson PW, Rue SM, Miller JJ, Glaser SM, Bragstad ML, Vance J, Lam AW, Lesley SA, Zinn K, Garcia KC. Cell. 2020 Aug 20;182(4):1027-1043.e17. doi: 10.1016/j.cell.2020.07.025. PubMed 32822567.
Backbone
  Vector backbone: pD649
  Backbone size w/o insert (bp): 7153
  Vector type: Mammalian Expression
Growth in bacteria
  Bacterial resistance: Ampicillin, 100 μg/mL
  Growth temperature: 37°C
  Growth strain: DH5alpha
  Copy number: High Copy
Gene/Insert
  Gene/Insert name: TNFRSF1B (alt name: TNR1B)
  Species: H. sapiens (human)
  Insert size (bp): 705
  Entrez Gene: TNFRSF1B (a.k.a. CD120b, TBPII, TNF-R-II, TNF-R75, TNFBR, TNFR1B, TNFR2, TNFR80, p75, p75TNFR)
  Promoter: CMV/SP6
  Tag / fusion protein: COMP5AP-AviTag-9xHis (C terminal on backbone)
  Cloning method: Restriction Enzyme; 5′ cloning site GCGGCCGC (not destroyed); 3′ cloning site GGCGCGCC (not destroyed)
  Sequencing primers: 5′ ATTTAGGTGACACTATAG; 3′ CGTCGCACTCCATCACGGTG
Resource information
  A portion of this plasmid was derived from a plasmid made by: synthesis by ThermoFisher
Terms and licenses: Academic/Nonprofit Terms; Industry Terms: Not Available to Industry
Depositor comments: Some plasmids in this collection may have an IS4-like element ISVsa5 family transposase upstream of the CMV promoter.
How to cite: pD649-HAsp-TNFRSF1B-COMP5AP-AviTag-9xHis was a gift from Chris Garcia (Addgene plasmid # 157250 ; http://n2t.net/addgene:157250 ; RRID:Addgene_157250)
