[The description below was written by a language model from this plasmid's Addgene catalogue record and pLannotate feature annotations shown in this document.]
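Description:
pD649-HAsp-TNFRSF1B-COMP5AP-AviTag-9xHis is a mammalian expression plasmid built on the pD649 backbone for producing a secreted, multimerised form of the extracellular domain of human TNFRSF1B (TNFR2/p75, a receptor for TNF-alpha and lymphotoxin-alpha). It is maintained in E. coli at high copy through a ColE1/pUC-type origin with ampicillin selection from the bla gene. The annotated sequence of 7,858 nt also contains an SV40 early/EM7 promoter cassette driving a puromycin N-acetyltransferase gene with an SV40 poly(A) signal, which could allow selection in mammalian cells, although the record does not describe its use. Small fragments matching KanR, lacZα, ble and f1 ori appear to be backbone remnants.

Expression is driven by the CMV enhancer and promoter, followed by a fragment of CMV intron A, with an SP6 promoter just upstream of the coding region that also serves as a sequencing primer site. The open reading frame begins with a signal peptide: the name implies an HA-derived leader, while the annotation software matched a fragment of an immunoglobulin heavy chain signal sequence. Next comes the roughly 705 bp TNFRSF1B ectodomain, cloned between preserved NotI and AscI sites. This is fused at its C terminus to the backbone-encoded COMP5AP module, which consists of the pentamerising coiled-coil region of rat cartilage oligomeric matrix protein joined to human placental alkaline phosphatase. An AviTag for enzymatic biotinylation and a polyhistidine tag for purification follow; the tag is named 9xHis but annotated as 8xHis. A bGH poly(A) signal ends the unit. The pentameric, enzyme-labelled ectodomain suits high-avidity detection of weak receptor–ligand contacts, consistent with its origin in a human cell-surface interactome screen. The depositor notes that some plasmids in the collection may carry an IS4-like transposase insertion upstream of the CMV promoter; none is annotated here.
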