Features (pLannotate 1.2.2; 24 found; start..end, strand, type, name):
    119..143     -  CDS            KanR (fragment): aminoglycoside phosphotransferase; aph(3')-Ia; confers resistance to kanamycin
    254..842     +  rep_origin     ori: high-copy-number ColE1/pMB1/pBR322/pUC origin of replication
   1067..1084    +  terminator     rrnB T2 terminator (fragment): transcription terminator T2 from the E. coli rrnB gene
   1109..1128    -  CDS            lacZα (fragment): LacZα fragment of β-galactosidase; lacZ fragment
   1584..1600    +  protein_bind   lac operator: The lac repressor binds to the lac operator to inhibit transcription in E. coli. This inhibition can be relieved by adding lactose or isopropyl-β-D-thiogalactopyranoside (IPTG). lac repressor encoded by lacI
   1843..2146    +  enhancer       CMV enhancer: human cytomegalovirus immediate early enhancer
   2147..2350    +  promoter       CMV promoter: human cytomegalovirus (CMV) immediate early promoter
   2486..2529    +  intron         CMV intron (fragment): modified intron A from human cytomegalovirus
   2581..2599    +  promoter       SP6 promoter: promoter for bacteriophage SP6 RNA polymerase
   2603..2640    +  CDS            IgH signal sequence (fragment): signal sequence from the mouse immunoglobulin heavy chain variable region
   2737..3453    +  CDS            TNFRSF1B (fragment): TNR1B_HUMAN - Also known as TNFBR, TNFR2. Experimental evidence at protein level: Swiss-Prot protein existence level 1. Receptor with high affinity for TNFSF2/TNF-alpha and approximately 5-fold lower affinity for homotrimeric TNFSF1/lymphotoxin-alpha. The TRAF1/TRAF2 complex recruits the apoptotic suppressors BIRC2 and BIRC3 to TNFRSF1B/TNFR2. This receptor mediates most of the metabolic effects of TNF-alpha. Isoform 2 blocks TNF-alpha-induced apoptosis, which suggests that it regulates TNF-alpha function by antagonizing its biological activity. From Homo sapiens (Human).
   3550..3729    +  CDS            Comp (fragment): COMP_RAT - Experimental evidence at protein level: Swiss-Prot protein existence level 1. May play a role in the structural integrity of cartilage via its interaction with other extracellular matrix proteins such as the collagens and fibronectin. Can mediate the interaction of chondrocytes with the cartilage extracellular matrix through interaction with cell surface integrin receptors. Could play a role in the pathogenesis of osteoarthritis. Potent suppressor of apoptosis in both primary chondrocytes and transformed cells. Suppresses apoptosis by blocking the activation of caspase-3 and by indu
   3717..5169    +  CDS            SEAP (fragment): secreted alkaline phosphatase from human placenta The natural enzyme has a C-terminal transmembrane sequence that is replaced by a GPI anchor.
   5194..5235    +  CDS            AviTag™ (fragment): peptide tag that allows for enzymatic biotinylation
   5239..5262    +  CDS            8xHis: 8xHis affinity tag
   5408..5519    +  polyA_signal   bGH poly(A) signal: bovine growth hormone polyadenylation signal
   5520..5628    +  rep_origin     f1 ori (fragment): f1 bacteriophage origin of replication; arrow indicates direction of (+) strand synthesis
   5642..5971    +  promoter       SV40 promoter: SV40 enhancer and early promoter
   6019..6066    +  promoter       EM7 promoter: synthetic bacterial promoter&nbsp
   6085..6684    +  CDS            PuroR (fragment): puromycin N-acetyltransferase; pac from Streptomyces; confers resistance to puromycin
   6694..6819    +  CDS            ble (fragment): BLE_KLEPN - Experimental evidence at protein level: Swiss-Prot protein existence level 1. Binding protein with a strong affinity to the bleomycin family of antibiotics. Binds to CL990; an antimitotic-antibiotic compound. From Klebsiella pneumoniae.
   6814..6935    +  polyA_signal   SV40 poly(A) signal: SV40 polyadenylation signal
   6988..7848    -  CDS            AmpR: β-lactamase; bla; confers resistance to ampicillin, carbenicillin, and related antibiotics
   7851..89      -  promoter       AmpR promoter (fragment) (across the origin): bla
>Addgene plasmid #157250 | pD649-HAsp-TNFRSF1B-COMP5AP-AviTag-9xHis | depositor full sequence | sequence record 303609 | Full Sequence
TTTCAATATTATTGAAGCATTTATCAGGGTTATTGTCTCATGAGCGGATACATATTTGAATGTATTTAGA
AAAATAAACAAATAGGGGTCAGTGTTACAACCAATTAACCAATTCTGAACATTATCGCGAGCCCATTTAT
ACCTGAATATGGCTCATAACACCCCTTGCTCATGACCAAAATCCCTTAACGTGAGTTACGCGCGCGTCGT
TCCACTGAGCGTCAGACCCCGTAGAAAAGATCAAAGGATCTTCTTGAGATCCTTTTTTTCTGCGCGTAAT
CTGCTGCTTGCAAACAAAAAAACCACCGCTACCAGCGGTGGTTTGTTTGCCGGATCAAGAGCTACCAACT
CTTTTTCCGAAGGTAACTGGCTTCAGCAGAGCGCAGATACCAAATACTGTTCTTCTAGTGTAGCCGTAGT
TAGCCCACCACTTCAAGAACTCTGTAGCACCGCCTACATACCTCGCTCTGCTAATCCTGTTACCAGTGGC
TGCTGCCAGTGGCGATAAGTCGTGTCTTACCGGGTTGGACTCAAGACGATAGTTACCGGATAAGGCGCAG
CGGTCGGGCTGAACGGGGGGTTCGTGCACACAGCCCAGCTTGGAGCGAACGACCTACACCGAACTGAGAT
ACCTACAGCGTGAGCTATGAGAAAGCGCCACGCTTCCCGAAGGGAGAAAGGCGGACAGGTATCCGGTAAG
CGGCAGGGTCGGAACAGGAGAGCGCACGAGGGAGCTTCCAGGGGGAAACGCCTGGTATCTTTATAGTCCT
GTCGGGTTTCGCCACCTCTGACTTGAGCGTCGATTTTTGTGATGCTCGTCAGGGGGGCGGAGCCTATGGA
AAAACGCCAGCAACGCGGCCTTTTTACGGTTCCTGGCCTTTTGCTGGCCTTTTGCTCACATGTTCTTTCC
TGCGTTATCCCCTGATTCTGTGGATAACCGTATTACCGCCTTTGAGTGAGCTGATACCGCTCGCCGCAGC
CGAACGACCGAGCGCAGCGAGTCAGTGAGCGAGGAAGCGGAAGGCGAGAGTAGGGAACTGCCAGGCATCA
AACTAAGCAGAAGGCCCCTGACGGATGGCCTTTTTGCGTTTCTACAAACTCTTTCTGTGTTGTAAAACGA
CGGCCAGTCTTAAGCTCGGGCCCCCTGGGCGGTTCTGATAACGAGTAATCGTTAATCCGCAAATAACGTA
AAAACCCGCTTCGGCGGGTTTTTTTATGGGGGGAGTTTAGGGAAAGAGCATTTGTCAGAATATTTAAGGG
CGCCTGTCACTTTGCTTGATATATGAGAATTATTTAACCTTATAAATGAGAAAAAAGCAACGCACTTTAA
ATAAGATACGTTGCTTTTTCGATTGATGAACACCTATAATTAAACTATTCATCTATTATTTATGATTTTT
TGTATATACAATATTTCTAGTTTGTTAAAGAGAATTAAGAAAATAAATCTCGAAAATAATAAAGGGAAAA
TCAGTTTTTGATATCAAAATTATACATGTCAACGATAATACAAAATATAATACAAACTATAAGATGTTAT
CAGTATTTATTATCATTTAGAATAAATTTTGTGTCGCCCTTAATTGTGAGCGGATAACAATTACGAGCTT
CATGCACAGTGGCGTTGACTCAATATTGGCCATTAGCCATATTATTCATTGGTTATATAGCATAAATCAA
TATTGGCTATTGGCCATTGCATACGTTGTATCTATATCATAATATGTACATTTATATTGGCTCATGTCCA
ATATGACCGCCATGTTGGCATTGATTATTGACTAGTTATTAATAGTAATCAATTACGGGGTCATTAGTTC
ATAGCCCATATATGGAGTTCCGCGTTACATAACTTACGGTAAATGGCCCGCCTGGCTGACCGCCCAACGA
CCCCCGCCCATTGACGTCAATAATGACGTATGTTCCCATAGTAACGCCAATAGGGACTTTCCATTGACGT
CAATGGGTGGAGTATTTACGGTAAACTGCCCACTTGGCAGTACATCAAGTGTATCATATGCCAAGTACGC
CCCCTATTGACGTCAATGACGGTAAATGGCCCGCCTGGCATTATGCCCAGTACATGACCTTATGGGACTT
TCCTACTTGGCAGTACATCTACGTATTAGTCATCGCTATTACCATGGTGATGCGGTTTTGGCAGTACATC
AATGGGCGTGGATAGCGGTTTGACTCACGGGGATTTCCAAGTCTCCACCCCATTGACGTCAATGGGAGTT
TGTTTTGGCACCAAAATCAACGGGACTTTCCAAAATGTCGTAACAACTCCGCCCCATTGACGCAAATGGG
CGGTAGGCGTGTACGGTGGGAGGTCTATATAAGCAGAGCTCGTTTAGTGAACCGTCAGATCGCCTGGAGA
CGCCATCCACGCTGTTTTGACCTCCATAGAAGACACCGGGACCGATCCAGCCTCCGCGGCCGGGAACGGT
GCATTGGAACGCGGATTCCCCGTGCCAAGAGTGACGTAAGTACCGCCTATAGAGTCTATAGGCCCACCCC
CTTGGCTTCGTTAGAACGCGGCTACAATTAATACATAACCTTATGTATCATACACATACGATTTAGGTGA
CACTATAGAATAACATCCACTTTGCCTTTCTCTCCACAGGTGTCCACTCCCAGGTCCAACTGCACCTCGG
TTCTATCGAAAACGCGCCTGCTAGCGCCACCATGAAGACCATCATTGCCCTGAGCTACATCTTCTGCCTG
GTGTTCGCTGCGGCCGCCTTGCCTGCTCAAGTGGCCTTTACACCTTATGCTCCCGAGCCTGGCAGCACCT
GTAGACTGAGAGAGTACTACGACCAGACAGCCCAGATGTGCTGCTCCAAGTGTTCTCCTGGACAGCACGC
CAAGGTGTTCTGCACCAAGACCAGCGATACCGTGTGCGACAGCTGCGAGGATAGCACATACACCCAGCTG
TGGAATTGGGTGCCCGAGTGTCTGAGCTGTGGCAGCAGATGTAGCAGCGACCAGGTGGAAACCCAGGCCT
GCACCAGAGAGCAGAACCGGATCTGTACATGCAGACCTGGCTGGTACTGCGCCCTGTCTAAGCAAGAGGG
ATGCAGACTGTGCGCCCCTCTGAGAAAGTGTAGACCCGGCTTTGGAGTGGCCAGACCAGGCACAGAGACA
AGCGACGTTGTGTGCAAGCCTTGCGCTCCCGGCACCTTTAGCAATACCACCAGCAGCACCGACATCTGCA
GACCCCACCAGATCTGCAACGTGGTGGCCATTCCTGGCAATGCCAGCATGGATGCCGTGTGCACATCTAC
AAGCCCTACCAGATCTATGGCCCCTGGCGCTGTTCATCTGCCTCAGCCTGTGTCTACCAGAAGCCAGCAC
ACACAGCCTACACCTGAGCCTAGCACAGCCCCTAGCACAAGCTTTCTGCTGCCCATGGGACCTTCTCCAC
CAGCCGAAGGATCTACCGGTGATGGCGCGCCGGAAGATCAAGTTGATCCAAGATTGATTGATGGCAAGGG
CGGATCTCTGGAGGTGCTGTTCCAGGGACCAGGCGGAAGCGGCAATCCCGGCGGCGATCTGGCCCCCCAG
ATGCTGCGCGAGCTGCAGGAGACCAATGCCGCCCTGCAGGACGTGCGCGAGCTGCTGCGCCACCGCGTGA
AGGAGATCACCTTCCTGAAGAACACCGTGATGGAGTGCGACGCCTGCGGTATGCAGCCCTCTAGAGGCTC
CGGCTCCATCATCCCAGTTGAGGAGGAGAACCCGGACTTCTGGAACCGCGAGGCAGCCGAGGCCCTGGGT
GCCGCCAAGAAGCTGCAGCCTGCACAGACAGCCGCCAAGAACCTCATCATCTTCCTGGGCGATGGGATGG
GGGTGTCTACGGTGACAGCTGCCAGGATCCTAAAAGGGCAGAAGAAGGACAAACTGGGGCCTGAGATACC
CCTGGCCATGGACCGCTTCCCATATGTGGCTCTGTCCAAGACATACAATGTAGACAAACATGTGCCAGAC
AGTGGAGCCACAGCCACGGCCTACCTGTGCGGGGTCAAGGGCAACTTCCAGACCATTGGCTTGAGTGCAG
CCGCCCGCTTTAACCAGTGCAACACGACACGCGGCAACGAGGTCATCTCCGTGATGAATCGGGCCAAGAA
AGCAGGGAAGTCAGTGGGAGTGGTAACCACCACACGAGTGCAGCACGCCTCGCCAGCCGGCACCTACGCC
CACACGGTGAACCGCAACTGGTACTCGGACGCCGACGTGCCTGCCTCGGCCCGCCAGGAGGGGTGCCAGG
ACATCGCTACGCAGCTCATCTCCAACATGGACATTGACGTGATCCTAGGTGGAGGCCGAAAGTACATGTT
TCGCATGGGAACCCCAGACCCTGAGTACCCAGATGACTACAGCCAAGGTGGGACCAGGCTGGACGGGAAG
AATCTGGTGCAGGAATGGCTGGCGAAGCGCCAGGGTGCCCGGTATGTGTGGAACCGCACTGAGCTCATGC
AGGCTTCCCTGGACCCGTCTGTGACCCATCTCATGGGTCTCTTTGAGCCTGGAGACATGAAATACGAGAT
CCACCGAGACTCCACACTGGACCCCTCCCTGATGGAGATGACAGAGGCTGCCCTGCGCCTGCTGAGCAGG
AACCCCCGCGGCTTCTTCCTCTTCGTGGAGGGTGGTCGCATCGACCATGGTCATCATGAAAGCAGGGCTT
ACCGGGCACTGACTGAGACGATCATGTTCGACGACGCCATTGAGAGGGCGGGCCAGCTCACCAGCGAGGA
GGACACGCTGAGCCTCGTCACTGCCGACCACTCCCACGTCTTCTCCTTCGGAGGCTACCCCCTGCGAGGG
AGCTCCATCTTCGGGCTGGCCCCTGGCAAGGCCCGGGACAGGAAGGCCTACACGGTCCTCCTATACGGAA
ACGGTCCAGGCTATGTGCTCAAGGACGGCGCCCGGCCGGATGTTACCGAGAGCGAGAGCGGGAGCCCCGA
GTATCGGCAGCAGTCAGCAGTGCCCCTGGACGAAGAGACCCACGCAGGCGAGGACGTGGCGGTGTTCGCG
CGCGGCCCGCAGGCGCACCTGGTTCACGGCGTGCAGGAGCAGACCTTCATAGCGCACGTCATGGCCTTCG
CCGCCTGCCTGGAGCCCTACACCGCCTGCGACCTGGCGCCCCCCGCCGGCACCACCGACGCCGCGCACCC
GGGTGGCGGAGGACTGAACGACATCTTCGAGGCTCAGAAAATCGAATGGCACGAACATCACCATCACCAT
CACCATCACCATTAAGGCCGGCCTGTAGTCACTGGCACAACGCGTTACCCGGTAAGCCAATCGGGTATAC
ACGGTCGTCATACTGCAGACAGGGTTCTTCTACTTTGCAAGATAGTCTTGAGTAGTAAAATAAATAGATA
GAGAAAATCAGCCTCGACTGTGCCTTCTAGTTGCCAGCCATCTGTTGTTTGCCCCTCCCCCGTGCCTTCC
TTGACCCTGGAAGGTGCCACTCCCACTGTCCTTTCCTAATAAAATGAGGAAATTGCATCACAACACTCAA
CCCTATCTCGGTCTATTCTTTTGATTTATAAGGGATTTTGCCGATTTCGGCCTATTGGTTAAAAAATGAG
CTGATTTAACAAAAATTTAACGCGAATTAATTCTGTGGAATGTGTGTCAGTTAGGGTGTGGAAAGTCCCC
AGGCTCCCCAGCAGGCAGAAGTATGCAAAGCATGCATCTCAATTAGTCAGCAACCAGGTGTGGAAAGTCC
CCAGGCTCCCCAGCAGGCAGAAGTATGCAAAGCATGCATCTCAATTAGTCAGCAACCATAGTCCCGCCCC
TAACTCCGCCCATCCCGCCCCTAACTCCGCCCAGTTCCGCCCATTCTCCGCCCCATGGCTGACTAATTTT
TTTTATTTATGCAGAGGCCGAGGCCGCCTCTGCCTCTGAGCTATTCCAGAAGTAGTGAGGAGGCTTTTTT
GGAGGCCTAGGCTTTTGCAAAAAGCTCCCGGGAGCTTGTATATCCATTTTCGGATCTGATCAGCACGTGT
TGACAATTAATCATCGGCATAGTATATCGGCATAGTATAATACGACAAGGTGAGGAACTAAACCATGACC
GAGTACAAGCCCACGGTGCGCCTCGCCACCCGCGACGACGTCCCCAGGGCCGTACGCACCCTCGCCGCCG
CGTTCGCCGACTACCCCGCCACGCGCCACACCGTCGATCCGGACCGCCACATCGAGCGGGTCACCGAGCT
GCAAGAACTCTTCCTCACGCGCGTCGGGCTCGACATCGGCAAGGTGTGGGTCGCGGACGACGGCGCCGCG
GTGGCGGTCTGGACCACGCCGGAGAGCGTCGAAGCGGGGGCGGTGTTCGCCGAGATCGGCCCGCGCATGG
CCGAGTTGAGCGGTTCCCGGCTGGCCGCGCAGCAACAGATGGAAGGCCTCCTGGCGCCGCACCGGCCCAA
GGAGCCCGCGTGGTTCCTGGCCACCGTCGGCGTCTCGCCCGACCACCAGGGCAAGGGTCTGGGCAGCGCC
GTCGTGCTCCCCGGAGTGGAGGCGGCCGAGCGCGCCGGGGTGCCCGCCTTCCTGGAGACATCCGCGCCCC
GCAACCTCCCCTTCTACGAGCGGCTCGGCTTCACCGTCACCGCCGACGTCGAGGTGCCCGAAGGACCGCG
CACCTGGTGCATGACCCGCAAGCCCGGTGCCTGACACGTGCTACGAGATTTCGATTCCACCGCCGCCTTC
TATGAAAGGTTGGGCTTCGGAATCGTTTTCCGGGACGCCGGCTGGATGATCCTCCAGCGCGGGGATCTCA
TGCTGGAGTTCTTCGCCCACCCCAACTTGTTTATTGCAGCTTATAATGGTTACAAATAAAGCAATAGCAT
CACAAATTTCACAAATAAAGCATTTTTTTCACTGCATTCTAGTTGTGGTTTGTCCAAACTCATCAATGTA
TCTTATCATGTCTGTATACCGTCGACCTCTAGCTAGAGCTTGGCGTAATCATGGTCATTACCAATGCTTA
ATCAGTGAGGCACCTATCTCAGCGATCTGTCTATTTCGTTCATCCATAGTTGCCTGACTCCCCGTCGTGT
AGATAACTACGATACGGGAGGGCTTACCATCTGGCCCCAGCGCTGCGATGATACCGCGAGAACCACGCTC
ACCGGCTCCGGATTTATCAGCAATAAACCAGCCAGCCGGAAGGGCCGAGCGCAGAAGTGGTCCTGCAACT
TTATCCGCCTCCATCCAGTCTATTAATTGTTGCCGGGAAGCTAGAGTAAGTAGTTCGCCAGTTAATAGTT
TGCGCAACGTTGTTGCCATCGCTACAGGCATCGTGGTGTCACGCTCGTCGTTTGGTATGGCTTCATTCAG
CTCCGGTTCCCAACGATCAAGGCGAGTTACATGATCCCCCATGTTGTGCAAAAAAGCGGTTAGCTCCTTC
GGTCCTCCGATCGTTGTCAGAAGTAAGTTGGCCGCAGTGTTATCACTCATGGTTATGGCAGCACTGCATA
ATTCTCTTACTGTCATGCCATCCGTAAGATGCTTTTCTGTGACTGGTGAGTACTCAACCAAGTCATTCTG
AGAATAGTGTATGCGGCGACCGAGTTGCTCTTGCCCGGCGTCAATACGGGATAATACCGCGCCACATAGC
AGAACTTTAAAAGTGCTCATCATTGGAAAACGTTCTTCGGGGCGAAAACTCTCAAGGATCTTACCGCTGT
TGAGATCCAGTTCGATGTAACCCACTCGTGCACCCAACTGATCTTCAGCATCTTTTACTTTCACCAGCGT
TTCTGGGTGAGCAAAAACAGGAAGGCAAAATGCCGCAAAAAAGGGAATAAGGGCGACACGGAAATGTTGA
ATACTCATATTCTTCCTT
