>Addgene plasmid #157250 | pD649-HAsp-TNFRSF1B-COMP5AP-AviTag-9xHis | depositor partial sequence | sequence record 303610 | insert (extracellular domain)
TTGCCTGCTCAAGTGGCCTTTACACCTTATGCTCCCGAGCCTGGCAGCACCTGTAGACTGAGAGAGTACT
ACGACCAGACAGCCCAGATGTGCTGCTCCAAGTGTTCTCCTGGACAGCACGCCAAGGTGTTCTGCACCAA
GACCAGCGATACCGTGTGCGACAGCTGCGAGGATAGCACATACACCCAGCTGTGGAATTGGGTGCCCGAG
TGTCTGAGCTGTGGCAGCAGATGTAGCAGCGACCAGGTGGAAACCCAGGCCTGCACCAGAGAGCAGAACC
GGATCTGTACATGCAGACCTGGCTGGTACTGCGCCCTGTCTAAGCAAGAGGGATGCAGACTGTGCGCCCC
TCTGAGAAAGTGTAGACCCGGCTTTGGAGTGGCCAGACCAGGCACAGAGACAAGCGACGTTGTGTGCAAG
CCTTGCGCTCCCGGCACCTTTAGCAATACCACCAGCAGCACCGACATCTGCAGACCCCACCAGATCTGCA
ACGTGGTGGCCATTCCTGGCAATGCCAGCATGGATGCCGTGTGCACATCTACAAGCCCTACCAGATCTAT
GGCCCCTGGCGCTGTTCATCTGCCTCAGCCTGTGTCTACCAGAAGCCAGCACACACAGCCTACACCTGAG
CCTAGCACAGCCCCTAGCACAAGCTTTCTGCTGCCCATGGGACCTTCTCCACCAGCCGAAGGATCTACCG
GTGAT
